Addgene plasmid #118612: pMCh1807_pBS_cdc42E7-boxB
Purpose: cdc42E7 3'UTR-boxB tagged for T3 in vitro transcription to use in pulldown
Depositing lab: Marina Chekulaeva. Depositing organization: Max-Delbrueck-Centrum fuer Molekulare Medizin (MDC). Publication: Alternative 3' UTRs direct localization of functionally diverse protein isoforms in neuronal compartments. Ciolli Mattioli C, Rom A, Franke V, Imami K, Arrey G, Terne M, Woehler A, Akalin A, Ulitsky I, Chekulaeva M. Nucleic Acids Res. 2018 Dec 22. pii: 5258023. doi: 10.1093/nar/gky1270. PubMed 30590745.
Backbone
  Vector backbone: pBS
  Backbone size w/o insert (bp): 3311
  Total vector size (bp): 4724
  Vector type: in vitro transcription
Growth in bacteria
  Bacterial resistance: Ampicillin, 100 μg/mL
  Growth temperature: 37°C
  Growth strain: DH5alpha
  Copy number: High Copy
Gene/Insert
  Gene/Insert name: cdc42E7 3'UTR
  Species: M. musculus (mouse)
  Insert size (bp): 1409
  GenBank ID: NM_009861 NM_009861
  Entrez Gene: Cdc42
  Promoter: T3
  Tag / fusion protein: boxB (C terminal on insert)
  Cloning method: Ligation Independent Cloning
  Sequencing primers: 5′ caggaaacagctatgac; 3′ gatccactagttctaga
Terms and licenses: Academic/Nonprofit Terms; Industry Terms: Not Available to Industry
Depositor comments: Please note: Addgene NGS unable to fully resolve the poly-A tail length. Please refer to the depositor's sequence for this section of the plasmid.
How to cite: pMCh1807_pBS_cdc42E7-boxB was a gift from Marina Chekulaeva (Addgene plasmid # 118612 ; http://n2t.net/addgene:118612 ; RRID:Addgene_118612)
