[The description below was written by a language model from this plasmid's Addgene catalogue record and pLannotate feature annotations shown in this document.]
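Description:
pMCh1807_pBS_cdc42E7-boxB is a pBluescript-type (pBS) in vitro transcription template, about 4.7 kb in the depositor's sequence. It is propagated in E. coli as a high-copy plasmid through its ColE1/pUC origin and selected with ampicillin through the bla gene. The backbone keeps the usual pBluescript features: an f1 origin, remnants of the lac promoter/operator and lacZα region, fragments of the multiple cloning site, and T3 and T7 phage promoters flanking the cloning region in opposite orientations.

The payload is a roughly 1.4 kb mouse Cdc42 3'UTR, the "E7" alternative 3'UTR isoform, placed directly downstream of the T3 promoter. The UTR itself is not annotated in the feature tables but corresponds to the gap between the T3 promoter and the tag region. It is followed by a short match to a β-globin poly(A) signal fragment and then an array of five boxB hairpins. BoxB is the RNA stem-loop from the phage λ nut site that is bound tightly by the λN peptide, so T3 transcription yields a UTR RNA with a 3' boxB handle that can be captured by a λN-fused protein. According to the record, this RNA is used as bait in pulldown experiments, presumably to recover factors that associate with this 3'UTR, in a study of how alternative 3'UTRs direct localization of protein isoforms in neuronal compartments.

The two sequence records differ in length (4,841 versus 4,724 nt), with the difference lying between the last boxB and the downstream cloning-site fragment. This fits the depositor's comment that sequencing could not fully resolve the length of a poly-A tail, for which the depositor's sequence should be consulted.
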