Features (pLannotate 1.2.2; 19 found; start..end, strand, type, name):
     21..125     +  promoter       AmpR promoter: bla
    126..986     +  CDS            AmpR: β-lactamase; bla; confers resistance to ampicillin, carbenicillin, and related antibiotics
   1157..1745    +  rep_origin     ori: high-copy-number ColE1/pMB1/pBR322/pUC origin of replication
   1928..2020    +  CDS            lacI (fragment): lac repressor; lacI; The lac repressor binds to the lac operator to inhibit transcription in E. coli. This inhibition can be relieved by adding lactose or isopropyl-β-D-thiogalactopyranoside (IPTG).
   2033..2054    +  protein_bind   CAP binding site: CAP binding activates transcription in the presence of cAMP. E. coli catabolite activator protein
   2069..2099    +  promoter       lac promoter: promoter for the E. coli lac operon
   2107..2123    +  protein_bind   lac operator: The lac repressor binds to the lac operator to inhibit transcription in E. coli. This inhibition can be relieved by adding lactose or isopropyl-β-D-thiogalactopyranoside (IPTG). lac repressor encoded by lacI
   2168..2186    +  promoter       T3 promoter: promoter for bacteriophage T3 RNA polymerase
   2199..2219    -  misc_feature   MCS (fragment): pBluescript multiple cloning site
   3633..3660    +  polyA_signal   β-globin poly(A) (fragment): human β-globin polyadenylation signal
   3667..3685    +  protein_bind   boxB: λ N peptide binding site consisting of an RNA hairpin within the N-utliization (nut) site of the λ bacteriophage transcript (Tan and Frankel, 1995) λN peptide
   3709..3727    +  protein_bind   boxB: λ N peptide binding site consisting of an RNA hairpin within the N-utliization (nut) site of the λ bacteriophage transcript (Tan and Frankel, 1995) λN peptide
   3733..3751    +  protein_bind   boxB: λ N peptide binding site consisting of an RNA hairpin within the N-utliization (nut) site of the λ bacteriophage transcript (Tan and Frankel, 1995) λN peptide
   3791..3809    +  protein_bind   boxB: λ N peptide binding site consisting of an RNA hairpin within the N-utliization (nut) site of the λ bacteriophage transcript (Tan and Frankel, 1995) λN peptide
   3815..3833    +  protein_bind   boxB: λ N peptide binding site consisting of an RNA hairpin within the N-utliization (nut) site of the λ bacteriophage transcript (Tan and Frankel, 1995) λN peptide
   4001..4072    -  misc_feature   MCS (fragment): pBluescript multiple cloning site
   4081..4099    -  promoter       T7 promoter: promoter for bacteriophage T7 RNA polymerase
   4102..4259    +  CDS            lacZα (fragment): LacZα fragment of β-galactosidase; lacZ fragment
   4264..4692    +  rep_origin     f1 ori (sequence partly withheld): f1 bacteriophage origin of replication; arrow indicates direction of (+) strand synthesis
>Addgene plasmid #118612 | pMCh1807_pBS_cdc42E7-boxB | depositor full sequence | sequence record 224032 | pMCh1807_pBS_cdc42E7-boxB sequence 4724 bps
GCACTTTTCGGGGAAATGTGCGCGGAACCCCTATTTGTTTATTTTTCTAAATACATTCAAATATGTATCC
GCTCATGAGACAATAACCCTGATAAATGCTTCAATAATATTGAAAAAGGAAGAGTATGAGTATTCAACAT
TTCCGTGTCGCCCTTATTCCCTTTTTTGCGGCATTTTGCCTTCCTGTTTTTGCTCACCCAGAAACGCTGG
TGAAAGTAAAAGATGCTGAAGATCAGTTGGGTGCACGAGTGGGTTACATCGAACTGGATCTCAACAGCGG
TAAGATCCTTGAGAGTTTTCGCCCCGAAGAACGTTTTCCAATGATGAGCACTTTTAAAGTTCTGCTATGT
GGCGCGGTATTATCCCGTATTGACGCCGGGCAAGAGCAACTCGGTCGCCGCATACACTATTCTCAGAATG
ACTTGGTTGAGTACTCACCAGTCACAGAAAAGCATCTTACGGATGGCATGACAGTAAGAGAATTATGCAG
TGCTGCCATAACCATGAGTGATAACACTGCGGCCAACTTACTTCTGACAACGATCGGAGGACCGAAGGAG
CTAACCGCTTTTTTGCACAACATGGGGGATCATGTAACTCGCCTTGATCGTTGGGAACCGGAGCTGAATG
AAGCCATACCAAACGACGAGCGTGACACCACGATGCCTGTAGCAATGGCAACAACGTTGCGCAAACTATT
AACTGGCGAACTACTTACTCTAGCTTCCCGGCAACAATTAATAGACTGGATGGAGGCGGATAAAGTTGCA
GGACCACTTCTGCGCTCGGCCCTTCCGGCTGGCTGGTTTATTGCTGATAAATCTGGAGCCGGTGAGCGTG
GGTCTCGCGGTATCATTGCAGCACTGGGGCCAGATGGTAAGCCCTCCCGTATCGTAGTTATCTACACGAC
GGGGAGTCAGGCAACTATGGATGAACGAAATAGACAGATCGCTGAGATAGGTGCCTCACTGATTAAGCAT
TGGTAACTGTCAGACCAAGTTTACTCATATATACTTTAGATTGATTTAAAACTTCATTTTTAATTTAAAA
GGATCTAGGTGAAGATCCTTTTTGATAATCTCATGACCAAAATCCCTTAACGTGAGTTTTCGTTCCACTG
AGCGTCAGACCCCGTAGAAAAGATCAAAGGATCTTCTTGAGATCCTTTTTTTCTGCGCGTAATCTGCTGC
TTGCAAACAAAAAAACCACCGCTACCAGCGGTGGTTTGTTTGCCGGATCAAGAGCTACCAACTCTTTTTC
CGAAGGTAACTGGCTTCAGCAGAGCGCAGATACCAAATACTGTCCTTCTAGTGTAGCCGTAGTTAGGCCA
CCACTTCAAGAACTCTGTAGCACCGCCTACATACCTCGCTCTGCTAATCCTGTTACCAGTGGCTGCTGCC
AGTGGCGATAAGTCGTGTCTTACCGGGTTGGACTCAAGACGATAGTTACCGGATAAGGCGCAGCGGTCGG
GCTGAACGGGGGGTTCGTGCACACAGCCCAGCTTGGAGCGAACGACCTACACCGAACTGAGATACCTACA
GCGTGAGCTATGAGAAAGCGCCACGCTTCCCGAAGGGAGAAAGGCGGACAGGTATCCGGTAAGCGGCAGG
GTCGGAACAGGAGAGCGCACGAGGGAGCTTCCAGGGGGAAACGCCTGGTATCTTTATAGTCCTGTCGGGT
TTCGCCACCTCTGACTTGAGCGTCGATTTTTGTGATGCTCGTCAGGGGGGCGGAGCCTATGGAAAAACGC
CAGCAACGCGGCCTTTTTACGGTTCCTGGCCTTTTGCTGGCCTTTTGCTCACATGTTCTTTCCTGCGTTA
TCCCCTGATTCTGTGGATAACCGTATTACCGCCTTTGAGTGAGCTGATACCGCTCGCCGCAGCCGAACGA
CCGAGCGCAGCGAGTCAGTGAGCGAGGAAGCGGAAGAGCGCCCAATACGCAAACCGCCTCTCCCCGCGCG
TTGGCCGATTCATTAATGCAGCTGGCACGACAGGTTTCCCGACTGGAAAGCGGGCAGTGAGCGCAACGCA
ATTAATGTGAGTTAGCTCACTCATTAGGCACCCCAGGCTTTACACTTTATGCTTCCGGCTCGTATGTTGT
GTGGAATTGTGAGCGGATAACAATTTCACACAGGAAACAGCTATGACCATGATTACGCCAAGCTCGAAAT
TAACCCTCACTAAAGGGAACAAAAGCTGGGTACCGGGCCCCCCCTCGAGACGCATCTCCAGAGCCCTTTC
TGCACAGCTGGTGTTGTCGTCATACTAAAAGCAATGTTTAAATCAAACTAAAGATTAAAAATTAAAATTT
GTTTCTGCAATAATGACAAACGCCCTGCACCTACCCACATGCACTCATGTGAGACAAGGCCCATTAGTAT
GGCCCCTCCTTGCCCTTCCAGTAATAGTTAATTTTGAATAATTATGTATTGTCTGAAAAGCAATGAGTGC
TAGTTTTTGTTTTCTTTGTTTAAAAAAAAAAACAAAAATCCCCACAAACGTTTGTTGTTTTTTTGTTTAA
AAGCAAGCATGCTTGTATTGACTGTAACAGACTAATTCAGATTGTCAAAGCTGCTCCCTGGTTCCATTTT
GGAGAGTAATCTGGGGCATCTTCGTGTCTTCTGTTTTGTTTTGTTTTGTTTTTCCTCAACCCTTCTCTCC
TTTTGGGGTGTGTATGGGGTTGTTTCTTAGACTTGTATTTTAAAATTTGTTAACCATAGGACAGCCTGTG
GGGAGGAGGACAGAGTATTTCCACATTCCACTCCCTAGGTCTAGTTTAGCAAACGTGTCCCCACCTGGTG
CTCTTAGGAAGGAGTATAGAAACGCCTCGATTAACAACGTATTCCTTCTTGAAAGTTGCCTTTTCTCTCC
ACCTCTGAGTGGGTCCAGTCTGTGATGGAACTCATGAAGGTGGGTGGACGCTGTCTCACCCCTCTTTCTA
GGATGCACTCTATATGTGACTGTGACTTTCAAGGGTATTTGTTTGCCATTTCCTGATTTAGGGAGGGGAA
TAATTTCTAACTTCTTTCATTGATAAATGAAAAGTATTGCACCTTTGAAATACACCAAATGGATTGAGTT
CCTAATTAAAAAAAGTTCTTTTGCCCCTGTCAGTCATTTTCTTACATGCTTAGCACAGATTCACAACTCA
CTGTGTAGTGTTCCTAGATTCAGCCGAAGACCTGGTACCTAGGGTTCCTAACGGGATGGTGTTAGGAAAC
ACATCATGGCTGATGATTGCCATCTCCTTTCAGGTGATGAGGTCACAGGCCTGCTTCCTTAAGAAGCTAT
GAGCATGGGGTGGGGAGCATACTTTTAACCAACATGGGGACCAGTCAGGGCTATCCCTTTTTTTCTTCCA
TGCCTATGAGGAACCTTTGAACAACTGGCTGAAGCTTTCGCAAGAAAAATGGCGAGAGCCTCATGATTCT
TTATAAGTGTTAATAGAGACTTTATCAGATTATTTTGTTTGCAGGTTCCAGTTTTTAAAAAATGTTTAGG
TAATCTCCTTCCCCAGTCCTGATCTTGTGGATTCGTTAGTGTCGAACCAATGCTTTCTTGTGTCTCAACT
CTTTGTATATGAATTCTTTTCAGATGTATTAAACAAACAAAACCCTTCACAAGTGAGCTAGCTTCCCTAA
GTCCAACTACCAAACTGGGGATTCCTGGGCCCTGAAGAAGGGCCCCTCGACTAGTCCAAATACAAACTGG
GCCCTGAAGAAGGGCCCATATAGGGCCCTGAAGAAGGGCCCTATCGAGGATATTATCTCGACTAAGTCCA
ACTACAAACTGGGCCCTGAAGAAGGGCCCATATAGGGCCCTGAAGAAGGGCCCTATCGAGGATATTATCG
AAAAAAAAAAAAAAAAAAAAAAAAAAAAAAAAAAAAAAAAAAAAAAAAAAAAAAAAAAAAAAAAAAAAAA
AAAAAAAAAAAAAAAAAAAAAAAAAAAAAAAAAAAAAAAAAAAAAAAAAAAAAAAAAAAAAAAAAAAAAA
AAAAAAAAAAAAGCTTGATATCGAATTCCTGCAGCCCGGGGGATCCACTAGTTCTAGAGCGGCCGCCACC
GCGGTGGAGCTCCAATTCGCCCTATAGTGAGTCGTATTACAATTCACTGGCCGTCGTTTTACAACGTCGT
GACTGGGAAAACCCTGGCGTTACCCAACTTAATCGCCTTGCAGCACATCCCCCTTTCGCCAGCTGGCGTA
ATAGCGAAGAGGCCCGCACCGATCGCCCTTCCCAACAGTTGCGCAGCCTGAATGGCGAATGGG
[124 nt withheld, positions 4264-4387]
C
[91 nt withheld, positions 4389-4479]
A
[49 nt withheld, positions 4481-4529]
CCTTTGACGTTGGAGTCCACGTTCTTT
[37 nt withheld, positions 4557-4593]
ACCCTATCTCGGTCTATTCTTTTGATTTATAAGGGATTTTGCCGATTTCGGCCTATTGGTTAAAAAATGA
GCTGATTTAACAAAAATTTAACGCGAATTTTAACAAAATATTAACGCTTACAATTTAGGTG
