Features (pLannotate 1.2.2; 19 found; start..end, strand, type, name):
     21..125     +  promoter       AmpR promoter: bla
    126..986     +  CDS            AmpR: β-lactamase; bla; confers resistance to ampicillin, carbenicillin, and related antibiotics
   1157..1745    +  rep_origin     ori: high-copy-number ColE1/pMB1/pBR322/pUC origin of replication
   1928..2020    +  CDS            lacI (fragment): lac repressor; lacI; The lac repressor binds to the lac operator to inhibit transcription in E. coli. This inhibition can be relieved by adding lactose or isopropyl-β-D-thiogalactopyranoside (IPTG).
   2033..2054    +  protein_bind   CAP binding site: CAP binding activates transcription in the presence of cAMP. E. coli catabolite activator protein
   2069..2099    +  promoter       lac promoter: promoter for the E. coli lac operon
   2107..2123    +  protein_bind   lac operator: The lac repressor binds to the lac operator to inhibit transcription in E. coli. This inhibition can be relieved by adding lactose or isopropyl-β-D-thiogalactopyranoside (IPTG). lac repressor encoded by lacI
   2168..2186    +  promoter       T3 promoter: promoter for bacteriophage T3 RNA polymerase
   2198..2218    -  misc_feature   MCS (fragment): pBluescript multiple cloning site
   3632..3659    +  polyA_signal   β-globin poly(A) (fragment): human β-globin polyadenylation signal
   3666..3684    +  protein_bind   boxB: λ N peptide binding site consisting of an RNA hairpin within the N-utliization (nut) site of the λ bacteriophage transcript (Tan and Frankel, 1995) λN peptide
   3708..3726    +  protein_bind   boxB: λ N peptide binding site consisting of an RNA hairpin within the N-utliization (nut) site of the λ bacteriophage transcript (Tan and Frankel, 1995) λN peptide
   3732..3750    +  protein_bind   boxB: λ N peptide binding site consisting of an RNA hairpin within the N-utliization (nut) site of the λ bacteriophage transcript (Tan and Frankel, 1995) λN peptide
   3790..3808    +  protein_bind   boxB: λ N peptide binding site consisting of an RNA hairpin within the N-utliization (nut) site of the λ bacteriophage transcript (Tan and Frankel, 1995) λN peptide
   3814..3832    +  protein_bind   boxB: λ N peptide binding site consisting of an RNA hairpin within the N-utliization (nut) site of the λ bacteriophage transcript (Tan and Frankel, 1995) λN peptide
   4116..4189    -  misc_feature   MCS (fragment): pBluescript multiple cloning site
   4198..4216    -  promoter       T7 promoter: promoter for bacteriophage T7 RNA polymerase
   4219..4376    +  CDS            lacZα (fragment): LacZα fragment of β-galactosidase; lacZ fragment
   4381..4809    +  rep_origin     f1 ori (sequence partly withheld): f1 bacteriophage origin of replication; arrow indicates direction of (+) strand synthesis
>Addgene plasmid #118612 | pMCh1807_pBS_cdc42E7-boxB | addgene full sequence | sequence record 230538 | Addgene NGS Result
GCACTTTTCGGGGAAATGTGCGCGGAACCCCTATTTGTTTATTTTTCTAAATACATTCAAATATGTATCC
GCTCATGAGACAATAACCCTGATAAATGCTTCAATAATATTGAAAAAGGAAGAGTATGAGTATTCAACAT
TTCCGTGTCGCCCTTATTCCCTTTTTTGCGGCATTTTGCCTTCCTGTTTTTGCTCACCCAGAAACGCTGG
TGAAAGTAAAAGATGCTGAAGATCAGTTGGGTGCACGAGTGGGTTACATCGAACTGGATCTCAACAGCGG
TAAGATCCTTGAGAGTTTTCGCCCCGAAGAACGTTTTCCAATGATGAGCACTTTTAAAGTTCTGCTATGT
GGCGCGGTATTATCCCGTATTGACGCCGGGCAAGAGCAACTCGGTCGCCGCATACACTATTCTCAGAATG
ACTTGGTTGAGTACTCACCAGTCACAGAAAAGCATCTTACGGATGGCATGACAGTAAGAGAATTATGCAG
TGCTGCCATAACCATGAGTGATAACACTGCGGCCAACTTACTTCTGACAACGATCGGAGGACCGAAGGAG
CTAACCGCTTTTTTGCACAACATGGGGGATCATGTAACTCGCCTTGATCGTTGGGAACCGGAGCTGAATG
AAGCCATACCAAACGACGAGCGTGACACCACGATGCCTGTAGCAATGGCAACAACGTTGCGCAAACTATT
AACTGGCGAACTACTTACTCTAGCTTCCCGGCAACAATTAATAGACTGGATGGAGGCGGATAAAGTTGCA
GGACCACTTCTGCGCTCGGCCCTTCCGGCTGGCTGGTTTATTGCTGATAAATCTGGAGCCGGTGAGCGTG
GGTCTCGCGGTATCATTGCAGCACTGGGGCCAGATGGTAAGCCCTCCCGTATCGTAGTTATCTACACGAC
GGGGAGTCAGGCAACTATGGATGAACGAAATAGACAGATCGCTGAGATAGGTGCCTCACTGATTAAGCAT
TGGTAACTGTCAGACCAAGTTTACTCATATATACTTTAGATTGATTTAAAACTTCATTTTTAATTTAAAA
GGATCTAGGTGAAGATCCTTTTTGATAATCTCATGACCAAAATCCCTTAACGTGAGTTTTCGTTCCACTG
AGCGTCAGACCCCGTAGAAAAGATCAAAGGATCTTCTTGAGATCCTTTTTTTCTGCGCGTAATCTGCTGC
TTGCAAACAAAAAAACCACCGCTACCAGCGGTGGTTTGTTTGCCGGATCAAGAGCTACCAACTCTTTTTC
CGAAGGTAACTGGCTTCAGCAGAGCGCAGATACCAAATACTGTTCTTCTAGTGTAGCCGTAGTTAGGCCA
CCACTTCAAGAACTCTGTAGCACCGCCTACATACCTCGCTCTGCTAATCCTGTTACCAGTGGCTGCTGCC
AGTGGCGATAAGTCGTGTCTTACCGGGTTGGACTCAAGACGATAGTTACCGGATAAGGCGCAGCGGTCGG
GCTGAACGGGGGGTTCGTGCACACAGCCCAGCTTGGAGCGAACGACCTACACCGAACTGAGATACCTACA
GCGTGAGCTATGAGAAAGCGCCACGCTTCCCGAAGGGAGAAAGGCGGACAGGTATCCGGTAAGCGGCAGG
GTCGGAACAGGAGAGCGCACGAGGGAGCTTCCAGGGGGAAACGCCTGGTATCTTTATAGTCCTGTCGGGT
TTCGCCACCTCTGACTTGAGCGTCGATTTTTGTGATGCTCGTCAGGGGGGCGGAGCCTATGGAAAAACGC
CAGCAACGCGGCCTTTTTACGGTTCCTGGCCTTTTGCTGGCCTTTTGCTCACATGTTCTTTCCTGCGTTA
TCCCCTGATTCTGTGGATAACCGTATTACCGCCTTTGAGTGAGCTGATACCGCTCGCCGCAGCCGAACGA
CCGAGCGCAGCGAGTCAGTGAGCGAGGAAGCGGAAGAGCGCCCAATACGCAAACCGCCTCTCCCCGCGCG
TTGGCCGATTCATTAATGCAGCTGGCACGACAGGTTTCCCGACTGGAAAGCGGGCAGTGAGCGCAACGCA
ATTAATGTGAGTTAGCTCACTCATTAGGCACCCCAGGCTTTACACTTTATGCTTCCGGCTCGTATGTTGT
GTGGAATTGTGAGCGGATAACAATTTCACACAGGAAACAGCTATGACCATGATTACGCCAAGCTCGAAAT
TAACCCTCACTAAAGGGAACAAAAGCTGGTACCGGGCCCCCCCTCGAGACGCATCTCCAGAGCCCTTTCT
GCACAGCTGGTGTTGTCGTCATACTAAAAGCAATGTTTAAATCAAACTAAAGATTAAAAATTAAAATTTG
TTTCTGCAATAATGACAAACGCCCTGCACCTACCCACATGCACTCATGTGAGACAAGGCCCATTAGTATG
GCCCCTCCTTGCCCTTCCAGTAATAGTTAATTTTGAATAATTATGTATTGTCTGAAAAGCAATGAGTGCT
AGTTTTTGTTTTCTTTGTTTAAAAAAAAAAACAAAAATCCCCACAAACGTTTGTTGTTTTTTTGTTTAAA
AGCAAGCATGCTTGTATTGACTGTAACAGACTAATTCAGATTGTCAAAGCTGCTCCCTGGTTCCATTTTG
GAGAGTAATCTGGGGCATCTTCGTGTCTTCTGTTTTGTTTTGTTTTGTTTTTCCTCAACCCTTCTCTCCT
TTTGGGGTGTGTATGGGGTTGTTTCTTAGACTTGTATTTTAAAATTTGTTAACCATAGGACAGCCTGTGG
GGAGGAGGACAGAGTATTTCCACATTCCACTCCCTAGGTCTAGTTTAGCAAACGTGTCCCCACCTGGTGC
TCTTAGGAAGGAGTATAGAAACGCCTCGATTAACAACGTATTCCTTCTTGAAAGTTGCCTTTTCTCTCCA
CCTCTGAGTGGGTCCAGTCTGTGATGGAACTCATGAAGGTGGGTGGACGCTGTCTCACCCCTCTTTCTAG
GATGCACTCTATATGTGACTGTGACTTTCAAGGGTATTTGTTTGCCATTTCCTGATTTAGGGAGGGGAAT
AATTTCTAACTTCTTTCATTGATAAATGAAAAGTATTGCACCTTTGAAATACACCAAATGGATTGAGTTC
CTAATTAAAAAAAGTTCTTTTGCCCCTGTCAGTCATTTTCTTACATGCTTAGCACAGATTCACAACTCAC
TGTGTAGTGTTCCTAGATTCAGCCGAAGACCTGGTACCTAGGGTTCCTAACGGGATGGTGTTAGGAAACA
CATCATGGCTGATGATTGCCATCTCCTTTCAGGTGATGAGGTCACAGGCCTGCTTCCTTAAGAAGCTATG
AGCATGGGGTGGGGAGCATACTTTTAACCAACATGGGGACCAGTCAGGGCTATCCCTTTTTTTCTTCCAT
GCCTATGAGGAACCTTTGAACAACTGGCTGAAGCTTTCGCAAGAAAAATGGCGAGAGCCTCATGATTCTT
TATAAGTGTTAATAGAGACTTTATCAGATTATTTTGTTTGCAGGTTCCAGTTTTTAAAAAATGTTTAGGT
AATCTCCTTCCCCAGTCCTGATCTTGTGGATTCGTTAGTGTCGAACCAATGCTTTCTTGTGTCTCAACTC
TTTGTATATGAATTCTTTTCAGATGTATTAAACAAACAAAACCCTTCACAAGTGAGCTAGCTTCCCTAAG
TCCAACTACCAAACTGGGGATTCCTGGGCCCTGAAGAAGGGCCCCTCGACTAGTCCAAATACAAACTGGG
CCCTGAAGAAGGGCCCATATAGGGCCCTGAAGAAGGGCCCTATCGAGGATATTATCTCGACTAAGTCCAA
CTACAAACTGGGCCCTGAAGAAGGGCCCATATAGGGCCCTGAAGAAGGGCCCTATCGAGGATATTATCGA
AAAAAAAAAAAAAAAAAAAAAAAAAAAAAAAAAAAAAAAAAAAAAAAAAAAAAAAAAAAAAAAAAAAAAA
AAAAAAAAAAAAAAAAAAAAAAAAAAAAAAAAAAAAAAAAAAAAAAAAAAAAAAAAAAAAAAAAAAAAAA
AAAAAAAAAAAAAAAAAAAAAAAAAAAAAAAAAAAAAAAAAAAAAAAAAAAAAAAAAAAAAAAAAAAAAA
AAAAAAAAAAAAAAAAAAAAAAAAAAAAAAAAAAAAAAAAAAAAAAAAAAAATGCATAAGCTTGATATCG
AATTCCTGCAGCCCGGGGGATCCACTAGTTCTAGAGCGGCCGCCACCGCGGTGGAGCTCCAATTCGCCCT
ATAGTGAGTCGTATTACAATTCACTGGCCGTCGTTTTACAACGTCGTGACTGGGAAAACCCTGGCGTTAC
CCAACTTAATCGCCTTGCAGCACATCCCCCTTTCGCCAGCTGGCGTAATAGCGAAGAGGCCCGCACCGAT
CGCCCTTCCCAACAGTTGCGCAGCCTGAATGGCGAATGGG
[124 nt withheld, positions 4381-4504]
C
[91 nt withheld, positions 4506-4596]
A
[49 nt withheld, positions 4598-4646]
CCTTTGACGTTGGAGTCCACGTTCTTT
[37 nt withheld, positions 4674-4710]
ACCCTATCTCGGTCTATTCTTTTGATTTATAAGGGATTTTGCCGATTTCGGCCTATTGGTTAAAAAATGA
GCTGATTTAACAAAAATTTAACGCGAATTTTAACAAAATATTAACGCTTACAATTTAGGTG
